>Addgene plasmid #221621 | AAV-hSyn-ZipT-2A-IvfChr (mCherry, KV2.1) | addgene full sequence | sequence record 442207 | Addgene NGS Result
TTCTTTCCTGCGTTATCCCCTGATTCTGTGGATAACCGTATTACCGCCTTTGAGTGAGCTGATACCGCTC
GCCGCAGCCGAACGACCGAGCGCAGCGAGTCAGTGAGCGAGGAAGCGGAAGAGCGCCCAATACGCAAACC
GCCTCTCCCCGCGCGTTGGCCGATTCATTAATGCAGCTGTGAGCGCAACGCAATTAATGTGAGTTAGCTC
ACTCATTAGGCACCCCAGGCTTTACACTTTATGCTTCCGGCTCGTATGTTGTGTGGAATTGTGGCGCGGG
CAAAGCCCGGGCGTCGGGCGACCTTTGGTCGCCCGGCCTCAGTGAGCGAGCGAGCGCGCAGAGAGGGAGT
GGCCAACTCCATCACTAGGGGTTCCTTGTAGTTAATGATTAACCCGCCATGCTACTTATCTACGTAGCCA
TGCTCTAGGAAGATCTCTGCAGAGGGCCCTGCGTATGAGTGCAAGTGGGTTTTAGGACCAGGATGAGGCG
GGGTGGGGGTGCCTACCTGACGACCGACCCCGACCCACTGGACAAGCACCCAACCCCCATTCCCCAAATT
GCGCATCCCCTATCAGAGAGGGGGAGGGGAAACAGGATGCGGCGAGGCGCGTGCGCACTGCCAGCTTCAG
CACCGCGGACAGTGCCTTCGCCCCCGCCTGGCGGCGCGCGCCACCGCCGCCTCAGCACTGAAGGCGCGCT
GACGTCACTCGCCGGTCCCCCGCAAACTCCCCTTCCCGGCCACCTTGGTCGCGTCCGCGCCGCCGCCGGC
CCAGCCGGACCGCACCACGCGAGGCGCGAGATAGGGGGGCACGGGCGCGACCATCTGCGCTGCGGCGCCG
GCGACTCAGCGCTGCCTCAGTCTGCGGTGGGCAGCGGAGGAGTCGTGTCGTGCCTGAGAGCGCAGTCGAA
TTCAAGCTTGGATCCATGGCCGCCCTCCATCAGGCTCTGGAGGAGCTGGGACAGGGAGCCAGCAGGCACC
TCCTGTACAGAGCCCCCGAGGAGATGGTGTATGGCAAGTGGGTGGAGGCCAACCCTAGGTGCATCGAACT
GCACGACCACTCCGACTACGTGTACGTGTTCCAGCTGTGCTTCGCCGTGGTGTGCGCCTGCCAGGTGATC
TTCATGTTCACCAGGGCCCCCAACGTGGGCTGGGAAGCCATCTATCTGCCCCTGGCCGAGGTCGTGACCT
ACAGCATTGCCGCCAACGGAGAGGGCGTGCTGAGGATGGCCGACGGCAGGTACTTCAATTTCGCCAAACT
GGCCGGATGGGCCGTGTGCTGCCCCATTATGCTCATCCAGATCGGAGGCATGGCCCAGATCAAGTACAGG
ACCATCCCCCTGAACAACGTGGTGCTGGCCGCTAGCCTGAATAGGACCATCTTCGGCATGGCCAGCGCCA
TCACAGCCTCCGACCCTGCTAGATGGGGCTTTTACTTCTGCGCCTGGATCTGTTACCTGACCGAGGTCGG
CATCACCCTGACCATCATGGCCGTGGCCATCAGCGACTTCAGCAAGATCAAGACAGAGCTCGGCCAGTGG
GTGGTGGGCCGTATTCAAACCATGAGGATCATCTTTCTGGTCGCCTGGACCAGCTTCCCCGTCGTGTGGG
TGCTGGGCTACACCGGATTCTGCGTGATCCACGAGGACTACATCGCCCTGCTGTATCTGTTCGCCGACCT
GCTCTCCAAGAACACCTGGGGAGTGATGATGTGGCATACCACCTGGGTGAAACTCAACGGCAAATGGGAC
AGGGAATTTGCCGCCGCCGGAGGACACGAGGCTCTGAAGAAGGCCCTGGAGCAGGACGTGGAAATCGGCG
CCGGCGAGAAGAACCAGAACCAGCTGACCGCCAGGCAGGCGGCCGCGCAGAGCCAGCCCATCTTGAATAC
CAAGGAGATGGCCCCCCAGAGCAAGCCCCCCGAGGAGCTGGAGATGAGCAGCATGCCCAGCCCCGTGGCC
CCCCTGCCCGCCAGAACCGAGGGCGTGATAGATATGAGGTCTATGAGCAGCATCGACAGCTTCATCTCAT
GTGCAACTGACTTCCCCGAGGCCACCAGATTCGCTAGCGGAGGTGGATCTGGTGGCGGTGAGGGCAGAGG
AAGTCTTCTAACATGCGGTGACGTGGAGGAGAATCCCGGCCCTCGTACGATGGTGAGCAGAAGACCCTGG
CTGCTGGCCCTGGCCCTGGCCGTGGCCCTGGCCGCCGGCAGCGCCGGCGCCAGCACCGGCAGCGACGCCA
CCGTGCCCGTGGCCACCCAGGACGGCCCCGACTACGTGTTCCACAGAGCCCACGAGAGAATGCTGTTCCA
GACCAGCTACACCCTGGAGAACAACGGCAGCGTGATCTGCATCCCCAACAACGGCCAGTGCTTCTGCCTG
GCCTGGCTGCTGCACAGCAGAGGCACACCAGGAGAAAAGATCGGCGCCCAGGTCTGCCAGTGGATTGCTT
TCAGCATCGCCATCGTCCTGCTGACATTCTACGGCTTCAGCGCCTGGAAGGCCACTTGCGGTTGGGAGGA
GGTCTACGTCTGTTGCGTCGAGGTGCTGTTCGTGACCCTGGAGATCTTCAAGGAGTTCAGCAGCCCCGCC
ACAGTGTACCTGTCTACCGGCAACCACGCCTATTGCCTGCGCTACTTCGAGTGGCTGCTGTCTTGCCCCG
TGATCCTGATCCGCCTGAGCAACCTGAGCGGCCTGAAGAACGACTACAGCAAGCGGACCATGGGCCTGAT
CGTGTCTTGCGTGGGAATGATCGTGTTCGGCATGGCCGCAGGACTGGCTACCGATTGGCTCAAGTGGCTG
CTGTATATCGTGTCTTGCATCTACGGCGGCTACATGTACTTCCAGGCCGCCAAGTGCTACGTGGAAGCCA
ACCACAGCGTGCCTAAAGGCCATTGCCGCATGGTCGTGAAGCTGATGGCCTACGCTTTCTTCGCCTCTTG
GGGCATGTACCCAATCCTCTGGGCAGTGGGACCAGAAGGACTGCTGAAGCTGAGCCCTTACGCCAACAGC
ATCGGCCACAGCATCTGCGACATCATCGCCAAGGAGTTTTGGACCTTCCTGGCCCACCACCTGAGGATCA
AGATCCACGAGCACATCCTGATCCACGGCGACATCCGGAAGACCACCAAGATGGAGATCGGAGGCGAGGA
GGTGGAAGTGGAAGAGTTCGTGGAGGAGGAGGACGAGGACACAGTGCTCGAGAAGAGCAGGATCACCAGC
GAGGGCGAGTACATCCCCCTGGACCAGATCGACATCAACGTGATGGTGAGCAAGGGCGAGGAGGATAACA
TGGCCATCATCAAGGAGTTCATGCGCTTCAAGGTGCACATGGAGGGCTCCGTGAACGGCCACGAGTTCGA
GATCGAGGGCGAGGGCGAGGGCCGCCCCTACGAGGGCACCCAGACCGCCAAGCTGAAGGTGACCAAGGGT
GGCCCCCTGCCCTTCGCCTGGGACATCCTGTCCCCTCAGTTCATGTACGGCTCCAAGGCCTACGTGAAGC
ACCCCGCCGACATCCCCGACTACTTGAAGCTGTCCTTCCCCGAGGGCTTCAAGTGGGAGCGCGTGATGAA
CTTCGAGGACGGCGGCGTGGTGACCGTGACCCAGGACTCCTCCCTGCAGGACGGCGAGTTCATCTACAAG
GTGAAGCTGCGCGGCACCAACTTCCCCTCCGACGGCCCCGTAATGCAGAAGAAGACCATGGGCTGGGAGG
CCTCCTCCGAGCGGATGTACCCCGAGGACGGCGCCCTGAAGGGCGAGATCAAGCAGAGGCTGAAGCTGAA
GGACGGCGGCCACTACGACGCTGAGGTCAAGACCACCTACAAGGCCAAGAAGCCCGTGCAGCTGCCCGGC
GCCTACAACGTCAACATCAAGTTGGACATCACCTCCCACAACGAGGACTACACCATCGTGGAACAGTACG
AACGCGCCGAGGGCCGCCACTCCACCGGCGGCATGGACGAGCTGTACAAGCAGTCCCAACCCATACTGAA
CACGAAGGAAATGGCTCCTCAAAGTAAACCGCCCGAAGAACTCGAAATGAGTTCAATGCCATCACCTGTG
GCTCCGCTTCCCGCCCGCACGGAAGGTGTCATCGACATGCGAAGCATGTCTAGTATTGACTCATTTATTA
GCTGCGCCACCGATTTCCCTGAAGCTACTCGGTTCTAATCTAGAATAATCAACCTCTGGATTACAAAATT
TGTGAAAGATTGACTGGTATTCTTAACTATGTTGCTCCTTTTACGCTATGTGGATACGCTGCTTTAATGC
CTTTGTATCATGCTATTGCTTCCCGTATGGCTTTCATTTTCTCCTCCTTGTATAAATCCTGGTTAGTTCT
TGCCACGGCGGAACTCATCGCCGCCTGCCTTGCCCGCTGCTGGACAGGGGCTCGGCTGTTGGGCACTGAC
AATTCCGTGGTGTTTATTTGTGAAATTTGTGATGCTATTGCTTTATTTGTAACCATCACTAGTTAGGCTT
TATTTGTGAAATTTGTGATGCTATTGCTTTATTTGTAACCATTATAAGCTGCAATAAACAAGTTAACAAC
AACAATTGCATTCATTTTATGTTTCAGGTTCAGGGGGAGATGTGGGAGGTTTTTTAAAATCGATAAGGAT
CTTCCTAGAGCATGGCTACGTAGATAAGTAGCATGGCGGGTTAATCATTAACTACAAGGAACCCCTAGTG
ATGGAGTTGGCCACTCCCTCTCTGCGCGCTCGCTCGCTCACTGAGGCCGGGCGTCAGTGAGCGAGCGAGC
GCGCAGCTGGCGTAATAGCGAAGAGGCCCGCACCGATCGCCCTTCCCAACAGTTGCGCAGCCTGAATGGC
GAATGGG
[124 nt withheld, positions 4838-4961]
C
[91 nt withheld, positions 4963-5053]
A
[49 nt withheld, positions 5055-5103]
CCTTTGACGTTGGAGTCCACGTTCTTT
[37 nt withheld, positions 5131-5167]
ACCCTATCTCGGTCTATTCTTTTGATTTATAAGGGATTTTGCCGATTTCGGCCTATTGGTTAAAAAATGA
GCTGATTTAACAAAAATTTAACGCGAATTTTAACAAAATATTAACGCTTACAATTTAGGTGGCACTTTTC
GGGGAAATGTGCGCGGAACCCCTATTTGTTTATTTTTCTAAATACATTCAAATATGTATCCGCTCATGAG
ACAATAACCCTGATAAATGCTTCAATAATATTGAAAAAGGAAGAGTATGAGTATTCAACATTTCCGTGTC
GCCCTTATTCCCTTTTTTGCGGCATTTTGCCTTCCTGTTTTTGCTCACCCAGAAACGCTGGTGAAAGTAA
AAGATGCTGAAGATCAGTTGGGTGCACGAGTGGGTTACATCGAACTGGATCTCAACAGCGGTAAGATCCT
TGAGAGTTTTCGCCCCGAAGAACGTTTTCCAATGATGAGCACTTTTAAAGTTCTGCTATGTGGCGCGGTA
TTATCCCGTATTGACGCCGGGCAAGAGCAACTCGGTCGCCGCATACACTATTCTCAGAATGACTTGGTTG
AGTACTCACCAGTCACAGAAAAGCATCTTACGGATGGCATGACAGTAAGAGAATTATGCAGTGCTGCCAT
AACCATGAGTGATAACACTGCGGCCAACTTACTTCTGACAACGATCGGAGGACCGAAGGAGCTAACCGCT
TTTTTGCACAACATGGGGGATCATGTAACTCGCCTTGATCGTTGGGAACCGGAGCTGAATGAAGCCATAC
CAAACGACGAGCGTGACACCACGATGCCTGTAGCAATGGCAACAACGTTGCGCAAACTATTAACTGGCGA
ACTACTTACTCTAGCTTCCCGGCAACAATTAATAGACTGGATGGAGGCGGATAAAGTTGCAGGACCACTT
CTGCGCTCGGCCCTTCCGGCTGGCTGGTTTATTGCTGATAAATCTGGAGCCGGTGAGCGTGGGTCTCGCG
GTATCATTGCAGCACTGGGGCCAGATGGTAAGCCCTCCCGTATCGTAGTTATCTACACGACGGGGAGTCA
GGCAACTATGGATGAACGAAATAGACAGATCGCTGAGATAGGTGCCTCACTGATTAAGCATTGGTAACTG
TCAGACCAAGTTTACTCATATATACTTTAGATTGATTTAAAACTTCATTTTTAATTTAAAAGGATCTAGG
TGAAGATCCTTTTTGATAATCTCATGACCAAAATCCCTTAACGTGAGTTTTCGTTCCACTGAGCGTCAGA
CCCCGTAGAAAAGATCAAAGGATCTTCTTGAGATCCTTTTTTTCTGCGCGTAATCTGCTGCTTGCAAACA
AAAAAACCACCGCTACCAGCGGTGGTTTGTTTGCCGGATCAAGAGCTACCAACTCTTTTTCCGAAGGTAA
CTGGCTTCAGCAGAGCGCAGATACCAAATACTGTTCTTCTAGTGTAGCCGTAGTTAGGCCACCACTTCAA
GAACTCTGTAGCACCGCCTACATACCTCGCTCTGCTAATCCTGTTACCAGTGGCTGCTGCCAGTGGCGAT
AAGTCGTGTCTTACCGGGTTGGACTCAAGACGATAGTTACCGGATAAGGCGCAGCGGTCGGGCTGAACGG
GGGGTTCGTGCACACAGCCCAGCTTGGAGCGAACGACCTACACCGAACTGAGATACCTACAGCGTGAGCT
ATGAGAAAGCGCCACGCTTCCCGAAGGGAGAAAGGCGGACAGGTATCCGGTAAGCGGCAGGGTCGGAACA
GGAGAGCGCACGAGGGAGCTTCCAGGGGGAAACGCCTGGTATCTTTATAGTCCTGTCGGGTTTCGCCACC
TCTGACTTGAGCGTCGATTTTTGTGATGCTCGTCAGGGGGGCGGAGCCTATGGAAAAACGCCAGCAACGC
GGCCTTTTTACGGTTCCTGGCCTTTTGCTGGCCTTTTGCTCACATG
Features (pLannotate 1.2.2; 22 found; start..end, strand, type, name):
      1..121     +  rep_origin     RSF ori (fragment): Plasmids containing the RSF 1030 origin of replication can be propagated in E. coli cells that contain additional plasmids with compatible origins.
    123..179     +  CDS            lacI (fragment): lac repressor; lacI; The lac repressor binds to the lac operator to inhibit transcription in E. coli. This inhibition can be relieved by adding lactose or isopropyl-β-D-thiogalactopyranoside (IPTG).
    195..216     +  protein_bind   CAP binding site: CAP binding activates transcription in the presence of cAMP. E. coli catabolite activator protein
    231..261     +  promoter       lac promoter: promoter for the E. coli lac operon
    277..376     -  repeat_region  AAV2 ITR (fragment): inverted terminal repeat of adeno-associated virus serotype 2 inverted
    458..905     +  promoter       hSyn promoter: human synapsin I promoter; confers neuron-specific expression (Kügler et al., 2003)
   1832..2149    +  CDS            Kcnb1 (fragment): KCNB1_RAT - Experimental evidence at protein level: Swiss-Prot protein existence level 1. Voltage-gated potassium channel that mediates transmembrane potassium transport in excitable membranes, primarily in the brain, but also in the pancreas and cardiovascular system. Contributes to the regulation of the action potential (AP) repolarization, duration and frequency of repetitive AP firing in neurons, muscle cells and endocrine cells and plays a role in homeostatic attenuation of electrical excitability throughout the brain (PubMed:10024359, PubMed:10618149, PubMed:12451110, PubMed:17379638, Pu
   2389..3196    +  CDS            ChrimsonR (fragment): red light-drivable channelrhodopsin from Chlamydomonas noctigama (Klapoetke et al., 2014) K176R mutant with accelerated closing kinetics
   3197..3262    +  CDS            KCNJ2 (fragment): KCNJ2_HUMAN - Also known as IRK1. Experimental evidence at protein level: Swiss-Prot protein existence level 1. Probably participates in establishing action potential waveform and excitability of neuronal and muscle tissues. Inward rectifier potassium channels are characterized by a greater tendency to allow potassium to flow into the cell rather than out of it. Their voltage dependence is regulated by the concentration of extracellular potassium; as external potassium is raised, the voltage range of the channel opening shifts to more positive voltages. The inward rectification is mainly due t
   3263..3970    +  CDS            mCherry: mCherry is a basic (constitutively fluorescent) red fluorescent protein published in 2004, derived from Discosoma sp.. It is reported to be a very rapidly-maturing monomer with low acid sensitivity.
   3971..4165    +  CDS            Kcnb1 (fragment): KCNB1_RAT - Experimental evidence at protein level: Swiss-Prot protein existence level 1. Voltage-gated potassium channel that mediates transmembrane potassium transport in excitable membranes, primarily in the brain, but also in the pancreas and cardiovascular system. Contributes to the regulation of the action potential (AP) repolarization, duration and frequency of repetitive AP firing in neurons, muscle cells and endocrine cells and plays a role in homeostatic attenuation of electrical excitability throughout the brain (PubMed:10024359, PubMed:10618149, PubMed:12451110, PubMed:17379638, Pu
   4177..4334    +  misc_feature   WPRE (fragment): woodchuck hepatitis virus posttranscriptional regulatory element
   4340..4424    +  misc_feature   WPRE (fragment): woodchuck hepatitis virus posttranscriptional regulatory element
   4423..4466    -  polyA_signal   SV40 poly(A) signal (fragment): SV40 polyadenylation signal
   4477..4544    -  polyA_signal   SV40 poly(A) signal (fragment): SV40 polyadenylation signal
   4677..4743    +  repeat_region  AAV2 ITR (fragment): inverted terminal repeat of adeno-associated virus serotype 2 inverted
   4744..4766    -  repeat_region  AAV2 ITR (fragment): inverted terminal repeat of adeno-associated virus serotype 2 inverted
   4764..4833    +  CDS            lacZα (fragment): LacZα fragment of β-galactosidase; lacZ fragment
   4838..5266    +  rep_origin     f1 ori (sequence partly withheld): f1 bacteriophage origin of replication; arrow indicates direction of (+) strand synthesis
   5319..5423    +  promoter       AmpR promoter: bla
   5424..6284    +  CDS            AmpR: β-lactamase; bla; confers resistance to ampicillin, carbenicillin, and related antibiotics
   6455..7043    +  rep_origin     ori: high-copy-number ColE1/pMB1/pBR322/pUC origin of replication
