[The description below was written by a language model from this plasmid's Addgene catalogue record and pLannotate feature annotations shown in this document.]
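Description:
AAV-hSyn-ZipT-2A-IvfChr (mCherry, KV2.1) is an AAV2 transfer plasmid for delivering a two-opsin, bidirectional optogenetic cassette to neurons. It is maintained in E. coli through a high-copy ColE1/pUC-type origin with ampicillin selection (AmpR/β-lactamase), and the backbone also carries an f1 origin and residual lac-region fragments. The expression cassette lies between AAV2 inverted terminal repeats, which are annotated only as fragments in the sequenced record. These repeats are the cis elements needed for replication and packaging of the genome into recombinant AAV particles.

Expression is driven by the human synapsin I promoter, which restricts it to neurons. The synthetic insert encodes two proteins from a single open reading frame. The first is the anion-conducting channelrhodopsin ZipACR bearing a substitution at position 151, fused to a soma-targeting motif from the Kv2.1 (Kcnb1) potassium channel. The record is inconsistent here: the purpose, mutation field and depositor comments say I151T, while the insert name says I151V. The ZipACR coding region is not itself annotated in the feature table. A 2A peptide, stated in the catalogue fields but likewise not annotated, separates this from the second protein, "IvfChr". This is vfChrimson, a red-light-driven Chrimson-family cation channelrhodopsin, followed by a short Kir2.1 (KCNJ2)-derived segment that is consistent with the stated membrane-trafficking enhancement. It is then fused to mCherry as an expression marker and ends in a second Kv2.1 soma-targeting motif. Downstream, WPRE fragments are present to enhance transcript expression, along with SV40 poly(A) signal fragments, which are annotated on the reverse strand.

Co-expressing an inhibitory and an excitatory opsin in the same soma is intended to allow dual-colour optical suppression and activation of the same neurons with high temporal precision.
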