Addgene plasmid #221621: AAV-hSyn-ZipT-2A-IvfChr (mCherry, KV2.1)
Purpose: A recombinant AAV2 plasmid encoding the ZipACR I151T mutant with soma targeting with KV2.1 motif and membrane expression enhanced vfChrimson-mCHerry with soma targeting KV2.1 motif.
Depositing lab: John Lin. Depositing organization: University of Tasmania. Publication: Dual-color optical activation and suppression of neurons with high temporal precision. Mermet-Joret N, Moreno A, Zbela A, Ellendersen BE, Krauth N, von Philipsborn A, Piriz J, Lin JY, Nabavi S. eLife 2023 12:RP90327 10.7554/eLife.90327.1.
Backbone
  Vector backbone: AAV
  Backbone size w/o insert (bp): 4183
  Vector type: AAV
Growth in bacteria
  Bacterial resistance: Ampicillin, 100 μg/mL
  Growth temperature: 37°C
  Growth strain: NEB Stable
  Copy number: Unknown
Gene/Insert
  Gene/Insert name: ZipACR (I151V)KV2.1-2A-IvfChr-mCherry-Kv2.1
  Species: Synthetic
  Insert size (bp): 3249
  Mutation: ZipACR (I151T) with soma targeting, vfChrimson with membrane trafficking enhancement and soma targeting
  Promoter: Human Synapsin
  Cloning method: Restriction Enzyme; 5′ cloning site BamHI (not destroyed); 3′ cloning site XbaI (not destroyed)
Terms and licenses: Academic/Nonprofit Terms; Industry Terms: Not Available to Industry
Depositor comments: soma targeted ZipACR (I151T) and 2A mediated expression of membrane optimized vfChrimson and soma targeting, mCherry as vfChrimson expression marker. Please visit https://doi.org/10.7554/eLife.90327.1 for preprint.
How to cite: AAV-hSyn-ZipT-2A-IvfChr (mCherry, KV2.1) was a gift from John Lin (Addgene plasmid # 221621 ; http://n2t.net/addgene:221621 ; RRID:Addgene_221621)
